>Addgene plasmid #221437 | pcDNA5-FRT/T0-eGFP-NFAT2CIP ∆101-140 | addgene full sequence | sequence record 437510 | Addgene NGS Result
GACGGATCGGGAGATCTCCCGATCCCCTATGGTGCACTCTCAGTACAATCTGCTCTGATGCCGCATAGTT
AAGCCAGTATCTGCTCCCTGCTTGTGTGTTGGAGGTCGCTGAGTAGTGCGCGAGCAAAATTTAAGCTACA
ACAAGGCAAGGCTTGACCGACAATTGCATGAAGAATCTGCTTAGGGTTAGGCGTTTTGCGCTGCTTCGCG
ATGTACGGGCCAGATATACGCGTTGACATTGATTATTGACTAGTTATTAATAGTAATCAATTACGGGGTC
ATTAGTTCATAGCCCATATATGGAGTTCCGCGTTACATAACTTACGGTAAATGGCCCGCCTGGCTGACCG
CCCAACGACCCCCGCCCATTGACGTCAATAATGACGTATGTTCCCATAGTAACGCCAATAGGGACTTTCC
ATTGACGTCAATGGGTGGAGTATTTACGGTAAACTGCCCACTTGGCAGTACATCAAGTGTATCATATGCC
AAGTACGCCCCCTATTGACGTCAATGACGGTAAATGGCCCGCCTGGCATTATGCCCAGTACATGACCTTA
TGGGACTTTCCTACTTGGCAGTACATCTACGTATTAGTCATCGCTATTACCATGGTGATGCGGTTTTGGC
AGTACATCAATGGGCGTGGATAGCGGTTTGACTCACGGGGATTTCCAAGTCTCCACCCCATTGACGTCAA
TGGGAGTTTGTTTTGGCACCAAAATCAACGGGACTTTCCAAAATGTCGTAACAACTCCGCCCCATTGACG
CAAATGGGCGGTAGGCGTGTACGGTGGGAGGTCTATATAAGCAGAGCTCTCCCTATCAGTGATAGAGATC
TCCCTATCAGTGATAGAGATCGTCGACGAGCTCGTTTAGTGAACCGTCAGATCGCCTGGAGACGCCATCC
ACGCTGTTTTGACCTCCATAGAAGACACCGGGACCGATCCAGCCTCCGGACTCTAGCGTTTAAACTTAAG
CTTGGTACCATGGTGAGCAAGGGCGAGGAGCTGTTCACCGGGGTGGTGCCCATCCTGGTCGAGCTGGACG
GCGACGTAAACGGCCACAAGTTCAGCGTGTCCGGCGAGGGCGAGGGCGATGCCACCTACGGCAAGCTGAC
CCTGAAGTTCATCTGCACCACCGGCAAGCTGCCCGTGCCCTGGCCCACCCTCGTGACCACCCTGACCTAC
GGCGTGCAGTGCTTCAGCCGCTACCCCGACCACATGAAGCAGCACGACTTCTTCAAGTCCGCCATGCCCG
AAGGCTACGTCCAGGAGCGCACCATCTTCTTCAAGGACGACGGCAACTACAAGACCCGCGCCGAGGTGAA
GTTCGAGGGCGACACCCTGGTGAACCGCATCGAGCTGAAGGGCATCGACTTCAAGGAGGACGGCAACATC
CTGGGGCACAAGCTGGAGTACAACTACAACAGCCACAACGTCTATATCATGGCCGACAAGCAGAAGAACG
GCATCAAGGTGAACTTCAAGATCCGCCACAACATCGAGGACGGCAGCGTGCAGCTCGCCGACCACTACCA
GCAGAACACCCCCATCGGCGACGGCCCCGTGCTGCTGCCCGACAACCACTACCTGAGCACCCAGTCCGCC
CTGAGCAAAGACCCCAACGAGAAGCGCGATCACATGGTCCTGCTGGAGTTCGTGACCGCCGCCGGGATCA
CTCTCGGCATGGACGAGCTGTACAAGGGCGCGCCAGCGGAGCCTGTGGGGAAGCGGGGCCGCTGGTCCGG
AGGTAGCGGTGCCGGCCGAGGGGGTCGGGGCGGCTGGGGCGGTCGGGGCCGGCGTCCTCGGGCCCAGCGG
TCTCCATCCCGGGGCACGCTGGACGTAGTGTCTGTGGACTTGGTCACCGACAGCGATGAGGAAATTCTGG
AGGTCGCCACCGCTCGCGGTGCCGCGGACGAGGTTGAGGTGGAGCCCCCGGAGCCCCCGGGGCCGGTCGC
GTCCCGGGATAACAGCAACAGTGACAGCGAAGGGGAGGACAGGCGGCCCGCACTATCCCTCCTGAAACTC
TACCCTCCAGGGGATGAGGAAGAGGCAGAGCTGGCAGATTCGAGTGGTCTCTACCATGAGGGCTCCCCAT
CACCAGGCTCTCCCTGGAAGACAAAGCTGAGGACTAAGGATAAAGAAGAGAAGAAAAAGACAGAGTTTCT
GGATCTGGACAACTCTCCTCTGTCCCCACCTTCACCAAGGACCAAAAGCAGAACGCATACTCGGGCACTC
AAGAAGTTAAGTGAGGTGAACAAGCGCCTCCAGGATCTCCGTTCCTGTCTGAGCCCCAAGCCACCTCAGG
GTCAAGAGCAACAGGGCCAAGAGGATGAAGTGGTCTTGGTGGAAGGGCCCACCCTCCCAGAGACCCCCCG
ACTCTTCCCACTCAAAATCCGTTGCCGGGCTGACCTGGTCAGATTGCCCCTCAGGATGTCGGAGCCCCTG
CAGAGTGTGGTGGACCACATGGCCACCCACCTTGGGGTGTCCCCAAGCAGGATCCTTTTGCTTTTTGGAG
AGACAGAGCTATCACCTACTGCCACTCCCAGGACCCTAAAGCTCGGAGTGGCTGACATCATTGACTGTGT
GGTACTAACAAGTTCTCCAGAGGCCACAGAGACGTCCCAACAGCTCCAGCTCCGGGTGCAGGGAAAGGAG
AAACACCAGACACTGGAAGTCTCACTGTCTCGAGATTCCCCTCTAAAGACCCTCATGTCCCACTATGAGG
AGGCCATGGGACTGTCGGGACGGAAGCTCTCCTTCTTCTTTGATGGGACAAAGCTTTCAGGCAGGGAGCT
GCCAGCTGACCTGGGCATGGAATCTGGGGACCTCATTGAGGTCTGGGGCTGAGATATCCATCACACTGGC
GGCCGCTCGAGTCTAGAGGGCCCGTTTAAACCCGCTGATCAGCCTCGACTGTGCCTTCTAGTTGCCAGCC
ATCTGTTGTTTGCCCCTCCCCCGTGCCTTCCTTGACCCTGGAAGGTGCCACTCCCACTGTCCTTTCCTAA
TAAAATGAGGAAATTGCATCGCATTGTCTGAGTAGGTGTCATTCTATTCTGGGGGGTGGGGTGGGGCAGG
ACAGCAAGGGGGAGGATTGGGAAGACAATAGCAGGCATGCTGGGGATGCGGTGGGCTCTATGGCTTCTGA
GGCGGAAAGAACCAGCTGGGGCTCTAGGGGGTATCCCCACGCGCCCTGTAGCGGCA
[106 nt withheld, positions 3207-3312]
C
[91 nt withheld, positions 3314-3404]
AGGGTGATGGTTCACGTACCTAGAAGTTCCTATTCCGAAGTTCCTATTCTCTAGAAAGTATAGGAACTTC
CTTGGCCAAAAAGCCTGAACTCACCGCGACGTCTGTCGAGAAGTTTCTGATCGAAAAGTTCGACAGCGTC
TCCGACCTGATGCAGCTCTCGGAGGGCGAAGAATCTCGTGCTTTCAGCTTCGATGTAGGAGGGCGTGGAT
ATGTCCTGCGGGTAAATAGCTGCGCCGATGGTTTCTACAAAGATCGTTATGTTTATCGGCACTTTGCATC
GGCCGCGCTCCCGATTCCGGAAGTGCTTGACATTGGGGAGTTCAGCGAGAGCCTGACCTATTGCATCTCC
CGCCGTGCACAGGGTGTCACGTTGCAAGACCTGCCTGAAACCGAACTGCCCGCTGTTCTGCAGCCGGTCG
CGGAGGCCATGGATGCGATCGCTGCGGCCGATCTTAGCCAGACGAGCGGGTTCGGCCCATTCGGACCGCA
AGGAATCGGTCAATACACTACATGGCGTGATTTCATATGCGCGATTGCTGATCCCCATGTGTATCACTGG
CAAACTGTGATGGACGACACCGTCAGTGCGTCCGTCGCGCAGGCTCTCGATGAGCTGATGCTTTGGGCCG
AGGACTGCCCCGAAGTCCGGCACCTCGTGCACGCGGATTTCGGCTCCAACAATGTCCTGACGGACAATGG
CCGCATAACAGCGGTCATTGACTGGAGCGAGGCGATGTTCGGGGATTCCCAATACGAGGTCGCCAACATC
TTCTTCTGGAGGCCGTGGTTGGCTTGTATGGAGCAGCAGACGCGCTACTTCGAGCGGAGGCATCCGGAGC
TTGCAGGATCGCCGCGGCTCCGGGCGTATATGCTCCGCATTGGTCTTGACCAACTCTATCAGAGCTTGGT
TGACGGCAATTTCGATGATGCAGCTTGGGCGCAGGGTCGATGCGACGCAATCGTCCGATCCGGAGCCGGG
ACTGTCGGGCGTACACAAATCGCCCGCAGAAGCGCGGCCGTCTGGACCGATGGCTGTGTAGAAGTACTCG
CCGATAGTGGAAACCGACGCCCCAGCACTCGTCCGAGGGCAAAGGAATAGCACGTACTACGAGATTTCGA
TTCCACCGCCGCCTTCTATGAAAGGTTGGGCTTCGGAATCGTTTTCCGGGACGCCGGCTGGATGATCCTC
CAGCGCGGGGATCTCATGCTGGAGTTCTTCGCCCACCCCAACTTGTTTATTGCAGCTTATAATGGTTACA
AATAAAGCAATAGCATCACAAATTTCACAAATAAAGCATTTTTTTCACTGCATTCTAGTTGTGGTTTGTC
CAAACTCATCAATGTATCTTATCATGTCTGTATACCGTCGACCTCTAGCTAGAGCTTGGCGTAATCATGG
TCATAGCTGTTTCCTGTGTGAAATTGTTATCCGCTCACAATTCCACACAACATACGAGCCGGAAGCATAA
AGTGTAAAGCCTGGGGTGCCTAATGAGTGAGCTAACTCACATTAATTGCGTTGCGCTCACTGCCCGCTTT
CCAGTCGGGAAACCTGTCGTGCCAGCTGCATTAATGAATCGGCCAACGCGCGGGGAGAGGCGGTTTGCGT
ATTGGGCGCTCTTCCGCTTCCTCGCTCACTGACTCGCTGCGCTCGGTCGTTCGGCTGCGGCGAGCGGTAT
CAGCTCACTCAAAGGCGGTAATACGGTTATCCACAGAATCAGGGGATAACGCAGGAAAGAACATGTGAGC
AAAAGGCCAGCAAAAGGCCAGGAACCGTAAAAAGGCCGCGTTGCTGGCGTTTTTCCATAGGCTCCGCCCC
CCTGACGAGCATCACAAAAATCGACGCTCAAGTCAGAGGTGGCGAAACCCGACAGGACTATAAAGATACC
AGGCGTTTCCCCCTGGAAGCTCCCTCGTGCGCTCTCCTGTTCCGACCCTGCCGCTTACCGGATACCTGTC
CGCCTTTCTCCCTTCGGGAAGCGTGGCGCTTTCTCATAGCTCACGCTGTAGGTATCTCAGTTCGGTGTAG
GTCGTTCGCTCCAAGCTGGGCTGTGTGCACGAACCCCCCGTTCAGCCCGACCGCTGCGCCTTATCCGGTA
ACTATCGTCTTGAGTCCAACCCGGTAAGACACGACTTATCGCCACTGGCAGCAGCCACTGGTAACAGGAT
TAGCAGAGCGAGGTATGTAGGCGGTGCTACAGAGTTCTTGAAGTGGTGGCCTAACTACGGCTACACTAGA
AGAACAGTATTTGGTATCTGCGCTCTGCTGAAGCCAGTTACCTTCGGAAAAAGAGTTGGTAGCTCTTGAT
CCGGCAAACAAACCACCGCTGGTAGCGGTGGTTTTTTTGTTTGCAAGCAGCAGATTACGCGCAGAAAAAA
AGGATCTCAAGAAGATCCTTTGATCTTTTCTACGGGGTCTGACGCTCAGTGGAACGAAAACTCACGTTAA
GGGATTTTGGTCATGAGATTATCAAAAAGGATCTTCACCTAGATCCTTTTAAATTAAAAATGAAGTTTTA
AATCAATCTAAAGTATATATGAGTAAACTTGGTCTGACAGTTACCAATGCTTAATCAGTGAGGCACCTAT
CTCAGCGATCTGTCTATTTCGTTCATCCATAGTTGCCTGACTCCCCGTCGTGTAGATAACTACGATACGG
GAGGGCTTACCATCTGGCCCCAGTGCTGCAATGATACCGCGAGACCCACGCTCACCGGCTCCAGATTTAT
CAGCAATAAACCAGCCAGCCGGAAGGGCCGAGCGCAGAAGTGGTCCTGCAACTTTATCCGCCTCCATCCA
GTCTATTAATTGTTGCCGGGAAGCTAGAGTAAGTAGTTCGCCAGTTAATAGTTTGCGCAACGTTGTTGCC
ATTGCTACAGGCATCGTGGTGTCACGCTCGTCGTTTGGTATGGCTTCATTCAGCTCCGGTTCCCAACGAT
CAAGGCGAGTTACATGATCCCCCATGTTGTGCAAAAAAGCGGTTAGCTCCTTCGGTCCTCCGATCGTTGT
CAGAAGTAAGTTGGCCGCAGTGTTATCACTCATGGTTATGGCAGCACTGCATAATTCTCTTACTGTCATG
CCATCCGTAAGATGCTTTTCTGTGACTGGTGAGTACTCAACCAAGTCATTCTGAGAATAGTGTATGCGGC
GACCGAGTTGCTCTTGCCCGGCGTCAATACGGGATAATACCGCGCCACATAGCAGAACTTTAAAAGTGCT
CATCATTGGAAAACGTTCTTCGGGGCGAAAACTCTCAAGGATCTTACCGCTGTTGAGATCCAGTTCGATG
TAACCCACTCGTGCACCCAACTGATCTTCAGCATCTTTTACTTTCACCAGCGTTTCTGGGTGAGCAAAAA
CAGGAAGGCAAAATGCCGCAAAAAAGGGAATAAGGGCGACACGGAAATGTTGAATACTCATACTCTTCCT
TTTTCAATATTATTGAAGCATTTATCAGGGTTATTGTCTCATGAGCGGATACATATTTGAATGTATTTAG
AAAAATAAACAAATAGGGGTTCCGCGCACATTTCCCCGAAAAGTGCCACCTGACGTC
Features (pLannotate 1.2.2; 22 found; start..end, strand, type, name):
     28..80      -  misc_feature   bom (fragment): basis of mobility region from pBR322
    235..614     +  enhancer       CMV enhancer: human cytomegalovirus immediate early enhancer
    615..818     +  promoter       CMV promoter: human cytomegalovirus (CMV) immediate early promoter
    820..839     +  promoter       PLtetO-1 promoter (fragment): modified phage lambda PL promoter with tet operator sites (Lutz and Bujard, 1997)
    841..860     +  promoter       PLtetO-1 promoter (fragment): modified phage lambda PL promoter with tet operator sites (Lutz and Bujard, 1997)
    868..901     +  promoter       TRE3GV promoter (fragment): 3rd-generation Tet-responsive promoter that can be activated by binding of Tet-On® 3G, optimized for retroviral and lentiviral vectors
    990..1706    +  CDS            EGFP: EGFP is a basic (constitutively fluorescent) green fluorescent protein published in 1996, derived from Aequorea victoria. It is reported to be a rapidly-maturing weak dimer with moderate acid sensitivity.
   1716..2849    +  CDS            NFATC2IP (fragment): NF2IP_HUMAN - Also known as NIP45. Experimental evidence at protein level: Swiss-Prot protein existence level 1. In T-helper 2 (Th2) cells, regulates the magnitude of NFAT- driven transcription of a specific subset of cytokine genes, including IL3, IL4, IL5 and IL13, but not IL2. Recruits PRMT1 to the IL4 promoter; this leads to enhancement of histone H4 'Arg-3'-methylation and facilitates subsequent histone acetylation at the IL4 locus, thus promotes robust cytokine expression (By similarity). Down-regulates formation of poly-SUMO chains by UBE2I/UBC9 (By similarity). From Homo sapiens (Human
   2919..3143    +  polyA_signal   bGH poly(A) signal: bovine growth hormone polyadenylation signal
   3147..3168    +  promoter       SV40 promoter (fragment): SV40 enhancer and early promoter
   3189..3422    +  rep_origin     f1 ori (fragment) (sequence partly withheld): f1 bacteriophage origin of replication; arrow indicates direction of (+) strand synthesis
   3427..3474    +  protein_bind   FRT: FLP-mediated recombination occurs in the 8-bp core sequence TCTAGAAA (Turan and Bode, 2011). FLP recombinase from the Saccharomyces cerevisiae 2μ plasmid
   3482..4504    +  CDS            HygR: hygromycin B phosphotransferase confers resistance to hygromycin
   4514..4639    +  CDS            ble (fragment): BLE_KLEPN - Experimental evidence at protein level: Swiss-Prot protein existence level 1. Binding protein with a strong affinity to the bleomycin family of antibiotics. Binds to CL990; an antimitotic-antibiotic compound. From Klebsiella pneumoniae.
   4634..4755    +  polyA_signal   SV40 poly(A) signal: SV40 polyadenylation signal
   4828..4844    -  protein_bind   lac operator: The lac repressor binds to the lac operator to inhibit transcription in E. coli. This inhibition can be relieved by adding lactose or isopropyl-β-D-thiogalactopyranoside (IPTG). lac repressor encoded by lacI
   4852..4882    -  promoter       lac promoter: promoter for the E. coli lac operon
   4897..4918    -  protein_bind   CAP binding site: CAP binding activates transcription in the presence of cAMP. E. coli catabolite activator protein
   4931..5023    -  CDS            lacI (fragment): lac repressor; lacI; The lac repressor binds to the lac operator to inhibit transcription in E. coli. This inhibition can be relieved by adding lactose or isopropyl-β-D-thiogalactopyranoside (IPTG).
   5206..5794    -  rep_origin     ori: high-copy-number ColE1/pMB1/pBR322/pUC origin of replication
   5965..6825    -  CDS            AmpR: β-lactamase; bla; confers resistance to ampicillin, carbenicillin, and related antibiotics
   6826..6930    -  promoter       AmpR promoter: bla
