[The description below was written by a language model from this plasmid's Addgene catalogue record and pLannotate feature annotations shown in this document.]
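Description:
pcDNA5-FRT/T0-eGFP-NFAT2CIP ∆101-140 is a 6,961 bp mammalian expression plasmid built on an eGFP-bearing derivative of the pcDNA5/FRT/TO backbone. It is propagated in E. coli as a high-copy plasmid through a ColE1/pUC-type origin and selected with ampicillin via the β-lactamase gene. The feature table also picks up small remnants of f1 ori, lac regulatory elements and a bom site, which are backbone leftovers rather than functional payload.

The expression cassette consists of the human CMV immediate-early enhancer and promoter followed by two short tet operator matches (annotated as PLtetO-1 and TRE3GV fragments). This corresponds to the CMV/TetO2 arrangement, which permits tetracycline- or doxycycline-inducible transcription in cells that express the Tet repressor. In cells lacking the repressor, expression is constitutive. The promoter drives an open reading frame encoding EGFP fused to the N terminus of human NFATC2IP (also known as NIP45), and the transcript is terminated by the bGH polyadenylation signal. The NFATC2IP insert lacks its initiator methionine, so translation begins at EGFP, and it carries an internal deletion of amino acids 101-140.

Downstream lies an FRT site placed directly in front of a hygromycin phosphotransferase coding sequence with an SV40 poly(A) signal. No complete promoter is annotated upstream of this gene. This layout is designed for FLP-mediated integration into a genomic FRT landing site, where an upstream promoter activates hygromycin resistance and yields isogenic stable lines. The plasmid can also be used for transient transfection. It serves as a deletion mutant for structure-function and localisation studies of NFATC2IP, and the associated work concerns its role in SUMO-dependent genome integrity.
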