Addgene plasmid #221437: pcDNA5-FRT/T0-eGFP-NFAT2CIP ∆101-140
Purpose: Mammalian expression vector of eGFP tagged NFATC2IP with amino acids 101-140 deleted
Depositing lab: Daniel Durocher. Depositing organization: Sinai Health System. Publication: NFATC2IP is a mediator of SUMO-dependent genome integrity. Cho T, Hoeg L, Setiaputra D, Durocher D. Genes Dev. 2024 Apr 17;38(5-6):233-252. doi: 10.1101/gad.350914.123. PubMed 38503515.
Backbone
  Vector backbone: pcDNA5-eGFP-FRT-T0
  Backbone manufacturer: ThermoFisher
  Backbone size w/o insert (bp): 5824
  Total vector size (bp): 6961
  Vector type: Mammalian Expression
  Selectable markers: Hygromycin
Growth in bacteria
  Bacterial resistance: Ampicillin, 100 μg/mL
  Growth temperature: 37°C
  Growth strain: DH5alpha
  Copy number: High Copy
Gene/Insert
  Gene/Insert name: NFATC2IP
  Species: H. sapiens (human)
  Insert size (bp): 1137
  Mutation: 1st Methionine and amino acids 101-140 deleted
  Entrez Gene: NFATC2IP (a.k.a. ESC2, NIP45, RAD60)
  Promoter: CMV
  Tag / fusion protein: eGFP (N terminal on insert)
  Cloning method: Other
  Sequencing primers: 5′ cgcaaatgggcggtaggcgtg
Terms and licenses: Academic/Nonprofit Terms; Industry Terms: Not Available to Industry
How to cite: pcDNA5-FRT/T0-eGFP-NFAT2CIP ∆101-140 was a gift from Daniel Durocher (Addgene plasmid # 221437 ; http://n2t.net/addgene:221437 ; RRID:Addgene_221437)
